Addgene plasmid #173645: Lenti-sgPten#1/Cre
Purpose: Expresses a Pten-targeting gRNA and Cre-recombinase
Depositing lab: Charles Swanton. Depositing organization: University College London. Publication: A functional taxonomy of tumor suppression in oncogenic KRAS-driven lung cancer. Cai H, Chew SK, Li C, Tsai MK, Andrejka L, Murray CW, Hughes NW, Shuldiner EG, Ashkin EL, Tang R, Hung KL, Chen LC, Lee SYC, Yousefi M, Lin WY, Kunder CA, Cong L, McFarland CD, Petrov DA, Swanton C, Winslow MM. Cancer Discov. 2021 Feb 19. pii: 2159-8290.CD-20-1325. doi: 10.1158/2159-8290.CD-20-1325. PubMed 33608386.
Backbone
  Vector backbone: pLL3.3
  Vector type: Lentiviral, Cre/Lox, CRISPR
Growth in bacteria
  Bacterial resistance: Ampicillin, 100 μg/mL
  Growth temperature: 37°C
  Growth strain: NEB Stable
  Copy number: High Copy
Gene/Insert
  Gene/Insert name: gRNA targeting Pten
  gRNA/shRNA sequence: CCTCCAATTCAGGACCCACG
  Species: M. musculus (mouse)
  Entrez Gene: Pten (a.k.a. 2310035O07Rik, A130070J02Rik, B430203M17Rik, MMAC1, PTENbeta, TEP1)
  Cloning method: Restriction Enzyme; 5′ cloning site unknown (unknown if destroyed); 3′ cloning site unknown (unknown if destroyed)
Terms and licenses: Academic/Nonprofit Terms; Industry Terms: Not Available to Industry
How to cite: Lenti-sgPten#1/Cre was a gift from Charles Swanton (Addgene plasmid # 173645 ; http://n2t.net/addgene:173645 ; RRID:Addgene_173645)
