[The description below was written by a language model from this plasmid's Addgene catalogue record and pLannotate feature annotations shown in this document.]
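Description:
Lenti-sgPten#1/Cre is a 7,760-nt HIV-1-based lentiviral transfer plasmid built on the pLL3.3 backbone that combines CRISPR guide RNA expression with Cre recombinase delivery. In bacteria it is maintained through a high-copy ColE1/pUC-type origin and selected with ampicillin via the β-lactamase gene and its native promoter.

The viral portion begins with a CMV enhancer/promoter fused to a truncated 5' LTR, an arrangement that typically drives transcription of the genomic RNA in packaging cells without a requirement for Tat. It is followed by the Ψ packaging signal with an adjoining gag fragment, the Rev response element for Rev-dependent nuclear export, and the cPPT/CTS, which aids nuclear import of the reverse-transcribed genome. A second truncated LTR, preceded by a nef fragment, closes the transfer cassette.

Between these elements sit two independent expression units. A human U6 RNA polymerase III promoter drives a guide directed against mouse Pten, fused to the Streptococcus pyogenes Cas9 gRNA scaffold. Downstream, the mouse PGK promoter drives Cre recombinase, with a WPRE to boost transcript stability and expression. No Cas9 coding sequence is annotated, so the nuclease must be supplied by the recipient cells or animal.

The design suits systems in which Cre activates or deletes loxP-flanked alleles in the same transduced cell that receives the guide, so that recombination is coupled to Pten disruption. The associated publication concerns functional analysis of tumour suppressors in oncogenic KRAS-driven lung cancer, consistent with that use. The cloning sites used for the guide are not recorded.
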