Features (pLannotate 1.2.2; 21 found; start..end, strand, type, name):
     31..83      -  misc_feature   bom (fragment): basis of mobility region from pBR322
    238..617     +  enhancer       CMV enhancer: human cytomegalovirus immediate early enhancer
    618..817     +  promoter       CMV promoter: human cytomegalovirus (CMV) immediate early promoter
    835..1015    +  LTR            5' LTR (truncated): truncated 5' long terminal repeat (LTR) from HIV-1
   1062..1187    +  misc_feature   HIV-1 Ψ: packaging signal of human immunodeficiency virus type 1
   1171..1509    +  CDS            HIV-1 gag (fragment): gag protein from human immunodeficiency virus 1; gag
   1684..1917    +  misc_feature   RRE: The Rev response element (RRE) of HIV-1 allows for Rev-dependent mRNA export from the nucleus to the cytoplasm.
   2294..2394    +  CDS            Rev (fragment): human immunodeficiency virus 1 (HIV-1) Rev protein; rev; enhances nuclear export of unspliced and incompletely spliced viral mRNAs
   2444..2561    +  misc_feature   cPPT/CTS: central polypurine tract and central termination sequence of HIV-1
   2643..2883    +  promoter       U6 promoter: RNA polymerase III promoter for human U6 snRNA
   2913..2988    +  misc_RNA       gRNA scaffold: guide RNA scaffold for the Streptococcus pyogenes CRISPR/Cas9 system
   3041..3533    +  promoter       PGK promoter: mouse phosphoglycerate kinase 1 promoter
   3563..4593    +  CDS            Cre (fragment): site-specific recombinase Cre is a site-specific recombinase from bacteriophage P1. Recombination occurs at loxP sequences.
   4626..4649    +  misc_feature   MCS (fragment): pBluescript multiple cloning site
   4649..5237    +  misc_feature   WPRE: woodchuck hepatitis virus posttranscriptional regulatory element
   5238..5257    +  misc_feature   MCS (fragment): pBluescript multiple cloning site
   5259..5759    +  CDS            nef (fragment): NEF_HV1LA - Experimental evidence at protein level: Swiss-Prot protein existence level 1. Extracellular Nef protein targets CD4(+) T-lymphocytes for apoptosis by interacting with CXCR4 surface receptors. From Human immunodeficiency virus type 1 group M subtype B (isolate Lai) (HIV-1).
   5766..5946    +  LTR            5' LTR (truncated): truncated 5' long terminal repeat (LTR) from HIV-1
   6008..6596    -  rep_origin     ori: high-copy-number ColE1/pMB1/pBR322/pUC origin of replication
   6767..7627    -  CDS            AmpR: β-lactamase; bla; confers resistance to ampicillin, carbenicillin, and related antibiotics
   7628..7732    -  promoter       AmpR promoter: bla
>Addgene plasmid #173645 | Lenti-sgPten#1/Cre | addgene full sequence | sequence record 362049 | Addgene NGS Result
GTCGACGGATCGGGAGATCTCCCGATCCCCTATGGTGCACTCTCAGTACAATCTGCTCTGATGCCGCATA
GTTAAGCCAGTATCTGCTCCCTGCTTGTGTGTTGGAGGTCGCTGAGTAGTGCGCGAGCAAAATTTAAGCT
ACAACAAGGCAAGGCTTGACCGACAATTGCATGAAGAATCTGCTTAGGGTTAGGCGTTTTGCGCTGCTTC
GCGATGTACGGGCCAGATATACGCGTTGACATTGATTATTGACTAGTTATTAATAGTAATCAATTACGGG
GTCATTAGTTCATAGCCCATATATGGAGTTCCGCGTTACATAACTTACGGTAAATGGCCCGCCTGGCTGA
CCGCCCAACGACCCCCGCCCATTGACGTCAATAATGACGTATGTTCCCATAGTAACGCCAATAGGGACTT
TCCATTGACGTCAATGGGTGGAGTATTTACGGTAAACTGCCCACTTGGCAGTACATCAAGTGTATCATAT
GCCAAGTACGCCCCCTATTGACGTCAATGACGGTAAATGGCCCGCCTGGCATTATGCCCAGTACATGACC
TTATGGGACTTTCCTACTTGGCAGTACATCTACGTATTAGTCATCGCTATTACCATGGTGATGCGGTTTT
GGCAGTACATCAATGGGCGTGGATAGCGGTTTGACTCACGGGGATTTCCAAGTCTCCACCCCATTGACGT
CAATGGGAGTTTGTTTTGGCACCAAAATCAACGGGACTTTCCAAAATGTCGTAACAACTCCGCCCCATTG
ACGCAAATGGGCGGTAGGCGTGTACGGTGGGAGGTCTATATAAGCAGCGCGTTTTGCCTGTACTGGGTCT
CTCTGGTTAGACCAGATCTGAGCCTGGGAGCTCTCTGGCTAACTAGGGAACCCACTGCTTAAGCCTCAAT
AAAGCTTGCCTTGAGTGCTTCAAGTAGTGTGTGCCCGTCTGTTGTGTGACTCTGGTAACTAGAGATCCCT
CAGACCCTTTTAGTCAGTGTGGAAAATCTCTAGCAGTGGCGCCCGAACAGGGACTTGAAAGCGAAAGGGA
AACCAGAGGAGCTCTCTCGACGCAGGACTCGGCTTGCTGAAGCGCGCACGGCAAGAGGCGAGGGGCGGCG
ACTGGTGAGTACGCCAAAAATTTTGACTAGCGGAGGCTAGAAGGAGAGAGATGGGTGCGAGAGCGTCAGT
ATTAAGCGGGGGAGAATTAGATCGCGATGGGAAAAAATTCGGTTAAGGCCAGGGGGAAAGAAAAAATATA
AATTAAAACATATAGTATGGGCAAGCAGGGAGCTAGAACGATTCGCAGTTAATCCTGGCCTGTTAGAAAC
ATCAGAAGGCTGTAGACAAATACTGGGACAGCTACAACCATCCCTTCAGACAGGATCAGAAGAACTTAGA
TCATTATATAATACAGTAGCAACCCTCTATTGTGTGCATCAAAGGATAGAGATAAAAGACACCAAGGAAG
CTTTAGACAAGATAGAGGAAGAGCAAAACAAAAGTAAGACCACCGCACAGCAAGCGGCCGGCCGCTGATC
TTCAGACCTGGAGGAGGAGATATGAGGGACAATTGGAGAAGTGAATTATATAAATATAAAGTAGTAAAAA
TTGAACCATTAGGAGTAGCACCCACCAAGGCAAAGAGAAGAGTGGTGCAGAGAGAAAAAAGAGCAGTGGG
AATAGGAGCTTTGTTCCTTGGGTTCTTGGGAGCAGCAGGAAGCACTATGGGCGCAGCGTCAATGACGCTG
ACGGTACAGGCCAGACAATTATTGTCTGGTATAGTGCAGCAGCAGAACAATTTGCTGAGGGCTATTGAGG
CGCAACAGCATCTGTTGCAACTCACAGTCTGGGGCATCAAGCAGCTCCAGGCAAGAATCCTGGCTGTGGA
AAGATACCTAAAGGATCAACAGCTCCTGGGGATTTGGGGTTGCTCTGGAAAACTCATTTGCACCACTGCT
GTGCCTTGGAATGCTAGTTGGAGTAATAAATCTCTGGAACAGATTTGGAATCACACGACCTGGATGGAGT
GGGACAGAGAAATTAACAATTACACAAGCTTAATACACTCCTTAATTGAAGAATCGCAAAACCAGCAAGA
AAAGAATGAACAAGAATTATTGGAATTAGATAAATGGGCAAGTTTGTGGAATTGGTTTAACATAACAAAT
TGGCTGTGGTATATAAAATTATTCATAATGATAGTAGGAGGCTTGGTAGGTTTAAGAATAGTTTTTGCTG
TACTTTCTATAGTGAATAGAGTTAGGCAGGGATATTCACCATTATCGTTTCAGACCCACCTCCCAACCCC
GAGGGGACCCGACAGGCCCGAAGGAATAGAAGAAGAAGGTGGAGAGAGAGACAGAGACAGATCCATTCGA
TTAGTGAACGGATCGGCACTGCGTGCGCCAATTCTGCAGACAAATGGCAGTATTCATCCACAATTTTAAA
AGAAAAGGGGGGATTGGGGGGTACAGTGCAGGGGAAAGAATAGTAGACATAATAGCAACAGACATACAAA
CTAAAGAATTACAAAAACAAATTACAAAAATTCAAAATTTTCGGGTTTATTACAGGGACAGCAGAGATCC
AGTTTGGTTAGTACCGGGCCCGCTCTAGCCCTGCAGGAACTGTTTAAACTGTGAGGGCCTATTTCCCATG
ATTCCTTCATATTTGCATATACGATACAAGGCTGTTAGAGAGATAATTGGAATTAATTTGACTGTAAACA
CAAAGATATTAGTACAAAATACGTGACGTAGAAAGTAATAATTTCTTGGGTAGTTTGCAGTTTTAAAATT
ATGTTTTAAAATGGACTATCATATGCTTACCGTAACTTGAAAGTATTTCGATTTCTTGGCTTTATATATC
TTGTGGAAAGGACCAAACACCGCCTCCAATTCAGGACCCACGGTTTTAGAGCTAGAAATAGCAAGTTAAA
ATAAGGCTAGTCCGTTATCAACTTGAAAAAGTGGCACCGAGTCGGTGCTTTTTTGTTTGGCGCGCCTATG
GCTTAATTAACATGGCGGCCGCATTCTACCGGGTAGGGGAGGCGCTTTTCCCAAGGCAGTCTGGAGCATG
CGCTTTAGCAGCCCCGCTGGGCACTTGGCGCTACACAAGTGGCCTCTGGCCTCGCACACATTCCACATCC
ACCGGTAGGCGCCAACCGGCTCCGTTCTTTGGTGGCCCCTTCGCGCCACCTTCTACTCCTCCCCTAGTCA
GGAAGTTCCCCCCCGCCCCGCAGCTCGCGTCGTGCAGGACGTGACAAATGGAAGTAGCACGTCTCACTAG
TCTCGTGCAGATGGACAGCACCGCTGAGCAATGGAAGCGGGTAGGCCTTTGGGGCAGCGGCCAATAGCAG
CTTTGCTCCTTCGCTTTCTGGGCTCAGAGGCTGGGAAGGGGTGGGTCCGGGGGCGGGCTCAGGGGCGGGC
TCAGGGGCGGGGCGGGCGCCCGAAGGTCCTCCGGAGGCCCGGCATTCTGCACGCTTCAAAAGCGCACGTC
TGCCGCGCTGTTCTCCTCTTCCTCATCTCCGGGACCCGGGATGCCCAAGAAGAAGAGGAAGGTGTCCAAT
TTACTGACCGTACACCAAAATTTGCCTGCATTACCGGTCGATGCAACGAGTGATGAGGTTCGCAAGAACC
TGATGGACATGTTCAGGGATCGCCAGGCGTTTTCTGAGCATACCTGGAAAATGCTTCTGTCCGTTTGCCG
GTCGTGGGCGGCATGGTGCAAGTTGAATAACCGGAAATGGTTTCCCGCAGAACCTGAAGATGTTCGCGAT
TATCTTCTATATCTTCAGGCGCGCGGTCTGGCAGTAAAAACTATCCAGCAACATTTGGGCCAGCTAAACA
TGCTTCATCGTCGGTCCGGGCTGCCACGACCAAGTGACAGCAATGCTGTTTCACTGGTTATGCGGCGGAT
CCGAAAAGAAAACGTTGATGCCGGTGAACGTGCAAAACAGGCTCTAGCGTTCGAACGCACTGATTTCGAC
CAGGTTCGTTCACTCATGGAAAATAGCGATCGCTGCCAGGATATACGTAATCTGGCATTTCTGGGGATTG
CTTATAACACCCTGTTACGTATAGCCGAAATTGCCAGGATCAGGGTTAAAGATATCTCACGTACTGACGG
TGGGAGAATGTTAATCCATATTGGCAGAACGAAAACGCTGGTTAGCACCGCAGGTGTAGAGAAGGCACTT
AGCCTGGGGGTAACTAAACTGGTCGAGCGATGGATTTCCGTCTCTGGTGTAGCTGATGATCCGAATAACT
ACCTGTTTTGCCGGGTCAGAAAAAATGGTGTTGCCGCGCCATCTGCCACCAGCCAGCTATCAACTCGCGC
CCTGGAAGGGATTTTTGAAGCAACTCATCGATTGATTTACGGCGCTAAGGATGACTCTGGTCAGAGATAC
CTGGCCTGGTCTGGACACAGTGCCCGTGTCGGAGCCGCGCGAGATATGGCCCGCGCTGGAGTTTCAATAC
CGGAGATCATGCAAGCTGGTGGCTGGACCAATGTAAATATTGTCATGAACTATATCCGTAACCTGGATAG
TGAAACAGGGGCAATGGTGCGCCTGCTGGAAGATGGCGATTAGCCATGTTTAAGGGTTCCGGTTCCACTA
GGTACAATTCGATATCAAGCTTATCGATAATCAACCTCTGGATTACAAAATTTGTGAAAGATTGACTGGT
ATTCTTAACTATGTTGCTCCTTTTACGCTATGTGGATACGCTGCTTTAATGCCTTTGTATCATGCTATTG
CTTCCCGTATGGCTTTCATTTTCTCCTCCTTGTATAAATCCTGGTTGCTGTCTCTTTATGAGGAGTTGTG
GCCCGTTGTCAGGCAACGTGGCGTGGTGTGCACTGTGTTTGCTGACGCAACCCCCACTGGTTGGGGCATT
GCCACCACCTGTCAGCTCCTTTCCGGGACTTTCGCTTTCCCCCTCCCTATTGCCACGGCGGAACTCATCG
CCGCCTGCCTTGCCCGCTGCTGGACAGGGGCTCGGCTGTTGGGCACTGACAATTCCGTGGTGTTGTCGGG
GAAATCATCGTCCTTTCCTTGGCTGCTCGCCTGTGTTGCCACCTGGATTCTGCGCGGGACGTCCTTCTGC
TACGTCCCTTCGGCCCTCAATCCAGCGGACCTTCCTTCCCGCGGCCTGCTGCCGGCTCTGCGGCCTCTTC
CGCGTCTTCGCCTTCGCCCTCAGACGAGTCGGATCTCCCTTTGGGCCGCCTCCCCGCATCGATACCGTCG
ACCTCGATCGAGACCTAGAAAAACATGGAGCAATCACAAGTAGCAATACAGCAGCTACCAATGCTGATTG
TGCCTGGCTAGAAGCACAAGAGGAGGAGGAGGTGGGTTTTCCAGTCACACCTCAGGTACCTTTAAGACCA
ATGACTTACAAGGCAGCTGTAGATCTTAGCCACTTTTTAAAAGAAAAGGGGGGACTGGAAGGGCTAATTC
ACTCCCAACGAAGACAAGATATCCTTGATCTGTGGATCTACCACACACAAGGCTACTTCCCTGATTGGCA
GAACTACACACCAGGGCCAGGGATCAGATATCCACTGACCTTTGGATGGTGCTACAAGCTAGTACCAGTT
GAGCAAGAGAAGGTAGAAGAAGCCAATGAAGGAGAGAACACCCGCTTGTTACACCCTGTGAGCCTGCATG
GGATGGATGACCCGGAGAGAGAAGTATTAGAGTGGAGGTTTGACAGCCGCCTAGCATTTCATCACATGGC
CCGAGAGCTGCATCCGGACTGTACTGGGTCTCTCTGGTTAGACCAGATCTGAGCCTGGGAGCTCTCTGGC
TAACTAGGGAACCCACTGCTTAAGCCTCAATAAAGCTTGCCTTGAGTGCTTCAAGTAGTGTGTGCCCGTC
TGTTGTGTGACTCTGGTAACTAGAGATCCCTCAGACCCTTTTAGTCAGTGTGGAAAATCTCTAGCAGCAT
GTGAGCAAAAGGCCAGCAAAAGGCCAGGAACCGTAAAAAGGCCGCGTTGCTGGCGTTTTTCCATAGGCTC
CGCCCCCCTGACGAGCATCACAAAAATCGACGCTCAAGTCAGAGGTGGCGAAACCCGACAGGACTATAAA
GATACCAGGCGTTTCCCCCTGGAAGCTCCCTCGTGCGCTCTCCTGTTCCGACCCTGCCGCTTACCGGATA
CCTGTCCGCCTTTCTCCCTTCGGGAAGCGTGGCGCTTTCTCATAGCTCACGCTGTAGGTATCTCAGTTCG
GTGTAGGTCGTTCGCTCCAAGCTGGGCTGTGTGCACGAACCCCCCGTTCAGCCCGACCGCTGCGCCTTAT
CCGGTAACTATCGTCTTGAGTCCAACCCGGTAAGACACGACTTATCGCCACTGGCAGCAGCCACTGGTAA
CAGGATTAGCAGAGCGAGGTATGTAGGCGGTGCTACAGAGTTCTTGAAGTGGTGGCCTAACTACGGCTAC
ACTAGAAGAACAGTATTTGGTATCTGCGCTCTGCTGAAGCCAGTTACCTTCGGAAAAAGAGTTGGTAGCT
CTTGATCCGGCAAACAAACCACCGCTGGTAGCGGTGGTTTTTTTGTTTGCAAGCAGCAGATTACGCGCAG
AAAAAAAGGATCTCAAGAAGATCCTTTGATCTTTTCTACGGGGTCTGACGCTCAGTGGAACGAAAACTCA
CGTTAAGGGATTTTGGTCATGAGATTATCAAAAAGGATCTTCACCTAGATCCTTTTAAATTAAAAATGAA
GTTTTAAATCAATCTAAAGTATATATGAGTAAACTTGGTCTGACAGTTACCAATGCTTAATCAGTGAGGC
ACCTATCTCAGCGATCTGTCTATTTCGTTCATCCATAGTTGCCTGACTCCCCGTCGTGTAGATAACTACG
ATACGGGAGGGCTTACCATCTGGCCCCAGTGCTGCAATGATACCGCGAGACCCACGCTCACCGGCTCCAG
ATTTATCAGCAATAAACCAGCCAGCCGGAAGGGCCGAGCGCAGAAGTGGTCCTGCAACTTTATCCGCCTC
CATCCAGTCTATTAATTGTTGCCGGGAAGCTAGAGTAAGTAGTTCGCCAGTTAATAGTTTGCGCAACGTT
GTTGCCATTGCTACAGGCATCGTGGTGTCACGCTCGTCGTTTGGTATGGCTTCATTCAGCTCCGGTTCCC
AACGATCAAGGCGAGTTACATGATCCCCCATGTTGTGCAAAAAAGCGGTTAGCTCCTTCGGTCCTCCGAT
CGTTGTCAGAAGTAAGTTGGCCGCAGTGTTATCACTCATGGTTATGGCAGCACTGCATAATTCTCTTACT
GTCATGCCATCCGTAAGATGCTTTTCTGTGACTGGTGAGTACTCAACCAAGTCATTCTGAGAATAGTGTA
TGCGGCGACCGAGTTGCTCTTGCCCGGCGTCAATACGGGATAATACCGCGCCACATAGCAGAACTTTAAA
AGTGCTCATCATTGGAAAACGTTCTTCGGGGCGAAAACTCTCAAGGATCTTACCGCTGTTGAGATCCAGT
TCGATGTAACCCACTCGTGCACCCAACTGATCTTCAGCATCTTTTACTTTCACCAGCGTTTCTGGGTGAG
CAAAAACAGGAAGGCAAAATGCCGCAAAAAAGGGAATAAGGGCGACACGGAAATGTTGAATACTCATACT
CTTCCTTTTTCAATATTATTGAAGCATTTATCAGGGTTATTGTCTCATGAGCGGATACATATTTGAATGT
ATTTAGAAAAATAAACAAATAGGGGTTCCGCGCACATTTCCCCGAAAAGTGCCACCTGAC
